Addgene plasmid #26368: pENTR4_TAF15
Depositing lab: Thomas Tuschl. Depositing organization: Rockefeller University. Publication: mRNA and protein levels of FUS, EWSR1, and TAF15 are upregulated in liposarcoma. Spitzer JI, Ugras S, Runge S, Decarolis P, Antonescu C, Tuschl T, Singer S. Genes Chromosomes Cancer. 2011 May . 50(5):338-47. 10.1002/gcc.20858 PubMed 21344536.
Backbone
  Vector backbone: pENTR4
  Backbone manufacturer: Invitrogen
  Backbone size w/o insert (bp): 2278
  Vector type: Entry vector
Growth in bacteria
  Bacterial resistance: Kanamycin, 50 μg/mL
  Growth temperature: 37°C
  Growth strain: DH5alpha
  Copy number: High Copy
Gene/Insert
  Gene/Insert name: TAF15
  Species: H. sapiens (human)
  Insert size (bp): 1779
  GenBank ID: NM_139215
  Entrez Gene: TAF15 (a.k.a. Npl3, RBP56, TAF2N, TAFII68)
  Cloning method: Restriction Enzyme; 5′ cloning site SalI (not destroyed); 3′ cloning site NotI (not destroyed)
  Sequencing primers: 5′ pENTR-F; 3′ pENTR-R
Terms and licenses: Academic/Nonprofit Terms; Industry Terms: Not Available to Industry
How to cite: pENTR4_TAF15 was a gift from Thomas Tuschl (Addgene plasmid # 26368 ; http://n2t.net/addgene:26368 ; RRID:Addgene_26368)
