[The description below was written by a language model from this plasmid's Addgene catalogue record.]
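Description:
pENTR4_TAF15 is a Gateway entry clone built on the commercial pENTR4 backbone (about 2.3 kb without insert), carrying the human TAF15 coding sequence. It is a high-copy bacterial plasmid maintained under kanamycin selection. As an entry vector it is not meant to drive expression itself. The record lists no promoter, tag or reporter associated with the insert, and no feature table is provided. Vectors of the pENTR family characteristically flank the cloning region with attL recombination sites, but these and the replication origin cannot be confirmed element by element from the catalogue fields alone.

The insert is roughly 1.8 kb, corresponds to a human TAF15 reference transcript, and was placed between SalI and NotI sites by restriction cloning, with both sites retained so the fragment can be excised again. TAF15 (also known as TAFII68, TAF2N or RBP56) is a TATA-box binding protein-associated factor. With FUS and EWSR1 it forms the FET family of RNA-binding proteins.

The usual purpose of such a clone is to serve as a donor in LR recombination reactions, which transfer the open reading frame into any compatible destination vector. The destination vector then supplies the promoter, epitope tags and host-specific selection needed for expression. The associated publication examined FUS, EWSR1 and TAF15 mRNA and protein levels in liposarcoma. This suggests the plasmid was a shuttle intermediate for making TAF15 expression constructs in that work, although the record does not say which destination vectors were used.
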