>Addgene plasmid #26368 | pENTR4_TAF15 | addgene partial sequence | sequence record 32537 | 26368 with pENTR-F
AATAATGATTTTATTTTGACTGATAGTGACCTGTTCGTTGCAACAAATTGATAAGCAATGCTTTTTTATA
ATGCCAACTTTGTACAAAAAAGCAGGCTCCACCATGGGAACCAATTCAGTCGACATGTCGGATTCTGGA
[285 nt withheld, positions 140-424]
AGAGCACCTTCCTATGACCAGCCAGACTATGGTCAACAAGATTCATATGACCAGCAGTCAGGCTATGATC
AACATCAAGGCTCATATGATGAGCAGTCAAATTATGATCAGCAGCATGATTCCTATAGTCAAAACCAGCA
GTCCTATCATTCACAAAGGGAAAACTACAGCCACCACACACAAGATGACCGTCGTGATGTGAGTAGGTAT
GGAGAAGATAATAGAGGATATGGCGGGTCACAGGGAGGAGGTAGAGGGCGTGGGGGATATGACAAGGATG
GAAGAGGTCCTATGACAGGATCAAGTGGTGGTGACCGCGGTGGCTTCAAAAATTTTGGTGGTCACAGGGA
TTATGGACCCAGAACAGATGCTGATTCAGAATCTGATAATTCAGATAACAACACAATCTTTGTGCAAGGA
CTTGGGGAGGGTGTGTCTACAGATCAAGTTGGGGAGTTCTTTAAACAAATAGGAATTATCAAGACAAATA
AGAAGACCGGAAAC
